Addgene plasmid #22318: pCI-OR10J5
Depositing lab: Hiroaki Matsunami. Depositing organization: Duke University. Publication: Odor coding by a Mammalian receptor repertoire. Saito H, Chi Q, Zhuang H, Matsunami H, Mainland JD. Sci Signal. 2009 . 2(60):ra9. 10.1126/scisignal.2000016 PubMed 19261596.
Backbone
  Vector backbone: pCI
  Backbone manufacturer: Promega
  Backbone size w/o insert (bp): 4006
  Vector type: Mammalian Expression
Growth in bacteria
  Bacterial resistance: Ampicillin, 100 μg/mL
  Growth temperature: 37°C
  Growth strain: DH5alpha
  Copy number: Unknown
Gene/Insert
  Gene/Insert name: OR10J5 (alt name: Homo sapiens olfactory receptor, family 10, subfamily J, member 5)
  Species: H. sapiens (human)
  Insert size (bp): 930
  GenBank ID: NM_001004469
  Entrez Gene: OR10J5 (a.k.a. MOR23, OLFR16, OR1-28)
  Tag / fusion protein: Rho (N terminal on insert)
  Cloning method: Restriction Enzyme; 5′ cloning site NheI (not destroyed); 3′ cloning site NotI (not destroyed)
  Sequencing primers: 5′ T7; 3′ EBV-rev
Terms and licenses: Academic/Nonprofit Terms; Industry Terms: Not Available to Industry
How to cite: pCI-OR10J5 was a gift from Hiroaki Matsunami (Addgene plasmid # 22318 ; http://n2t.net/addgene:22318 ; RRID:Addgene_22318)
