[The description below was written by a language model from this plasmid's Addgene catalogue record and pLannotate feature annotations shown in this document.]
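Description:
pCI-OR10J5 is a mammalian expression plasmid built on the Promega pCI backbone that carries the human olfactory receptor OR10J5 (olfactory receptor family 10, subfamily J, member 5), a G protein-coupled odorant receptor. The roughly 930 bp coding sequence was inserted between the NheI and NotI sites, both of which remain intact, giving a construct of about 5 kb. In bacteria the plasmid is maintained through a high-copy ColE1/pUC-type origin and selected with ampicillin via the β-lactamase gene and its native promoter. An f1 origin is also present, allowing single-stranded DNA production. Short annotated fragments of lacZα, bom, rop and SV40 large T antigen are backbone remnants rather than functional elements.

Expression in mammalian cells is driven by the human cytomegalovirus immediate-early enhancer and promoter, followed by a chimeric β-globin/immunoglobulin heavy chain intron that generally improves transcript processing and expression levels. An SV40 polyadenylation signal lies downstream of the insert. A T7 promoter sits just upstream of the cloning site and can serve for in vitro transcription or as a sequencing primer site. The catalogue entry records an N-terminal Rho tag on the receptor. This tag is not annotated separately in the feature table, but the gap between the T7 promoter and the start of the annotated OR10J5 coding sequence is consistent with a short leader. Rho tags, derived from the N-terminus of rhodopsin, are commonly used to promote cell-surface trafficking of odorant receptors in heterologous cells and to allow their detection. The associated publication concerns odor coding by a mammalian receptor repertoire, which suggests use in transient transfection of cultured cells to test receptor responses to odorants. The record gives no assay details and lists no mammalian selection marker.
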