Features (pLannotate 1.2.2; 14 found; start..end, strand, type, name):
    140..517     +  enhancer       CMV enhancer: human cytomegalovirus immediate early enhancer
    519..718     +  promoter       CMV promoter: human cytomegalovirus (CMV) immediate early promoter
    857..989     +  intron         chimeric intron: chimera between introns from human β-globin and immunoglobulin heavy chain genes
   1034..1052    +  promoter       T7 promoter: promoter for bacteriophage T7 RNA polymerase
   1133..2059    +  CDS            OR10J5: O10J5_HUMAN - Experimental evidence at transcript level: Swiss-Prot protein existence level 2. Odorant receptor. From Homo sapiens (Human).
   2086..2207    -  polyA_signal   SV40 poly(A) signal: SV40 polyadenylation signal
   2230..2298    -  CDS            large T antigen (fragment): large T antigen from SV40 (simian virus 40)
   2317..2384    +  CDS            lacZα (fragment): LacZα fragment of β-galactosidase; lacZ fragment
   2388..2816    +  rep_origin     f1 ori (sequence partly withheld): f1 bacteriophage origin of replication; arrow indicates direction of (+) strand synthesis
   2844..2943    -  misc_feature   bom (fragment): basis of mobility region from pBR322
   3045..3080    -  CDS            rop (fragment): Rop protein, which maintains plasmids at low copy number; rop
   3175..3279    +  promoter       AmpR promoter: bla
   3280..4140    +  CDS            AmpR: β-lactamase; bla; confers resistance to ampicillin, carbenicillin, and related antibiotics
   4311..4899    +  rep_origin     ori: high-copy-number ColE1/pMB1/pBR322/pUC origin of replication
>Addgene plasmid #22318 | pCI-OR10J5 | depositor full sequence | sequence record 10228 | Author sequence
TCAATATTGGCCATTAGCCATATTATTCATTGGTTATATAGCATAAATCAATATTGGCTATTGGCCATTG
CATACGTTGTATCTATATCATAATATGTACATTTATATTGGCTCATGTCCAATATGACCGCCATGTTGGC
ATTGATTATTGACTAGTTATTAATAGTAATCAATTACGGGGTCATTAGTTCATAGCCCATATATGGAGTT
CCGCGTTACATAACTTACGGTAAATGGCCCGCCTGGCTGACCGCCCAACGACCCCCGCCCATTGACGTCA
ATAATGACGTATGTTCCCATAGTAACGCCAATAGGGACTTTCCATTGACGTCAATGGGTGGAGTATTTAC
GGTAAACTGCCCACTTGGCAGTACATCAAGTGTATCATATGCCAAGTCCGCCCCCTATTGACGTCAATGA
CGGTAAATGGCCCGCCTGGCATTATGCCCAGTACATGACCTTACGGGACTTTCCTACTTGGCAGTACATC
TACGTATTAGTCATCGCTATTACCATGGTGATGCGGTTTTGGCAGTACACCAATGGGCGTGGATAGCGGT
TTGACTCACGGGGATTTCCAAGTCTCCACCCCATTGACGTCAATGGGAGTTTGTTTTGGCACCAAAATCA
ACGGGACTTTCCAAAATGTCGTAATAACCCCGCCCCGTTGACGCAAATGGGCGGTAGGCGTGTACGGTGG
GAGGTCTATATAAGCAGAGCTCGTTTAGTGAACCGTCAGATCACTAGAAGCTTTATTGCGGTAGTTTATC
ACAGTTAAATTGCTAACGCAGTCAGTGCTTCTGACACAACAGTCTCGAACTTAAGCTGCAGAAGTTGGTC
GTGAGGCACTGGGCAGGTAAGTATCAAGGTTACAAGACAGGTTTAAGGAGACCAATAGAAACTGGGCTTG
TCGAGACAGAGAAGACTCTTGCGTTTCTGATAGGCACCTATTGGTCTTACTGACATCCACTTTGCCTTTC
TCTCCACAGGTGTCCACTCCCAGTTCAATTACAGCTCTTAAGGCTAGAGTACTTAATACGACTCACTATA
GGCTAGCATGAATGGCACAGAAGGCCCTAACTTCTACGTGCCCTTCTCCAATGCGACGGGTGTGGTACGC
GAATTCACGCGTATGAAGAGAAAGAACTTCACAGAAGTGTCAGAATTCATTTTCTTGGGATTTTCTAGCT
TTGGAAAGCATCAGATAACCCTCTTTGTGGTTTTCCTAACTGTCTACATTTTAACTCTGGTTGCTAACAT
CATCATTGTGACTATCATCTGCATTGACCATCATCTCCACACTCCCATGTATTTCTTCCTAAGCATGCTG
GCTAGTTCAGAGACGGTGTACACACTGGTCATTGTGCCACGAATGCTTTTGAGCCTCATTTTTCATAACC
AACCTATCTCCTTGGCAGGCTGTGCTACACAAATGTTCTTTTTTGTTATCTTGGCCACTAATAATTGCTT
CCTGCTTACTGCAATGGGGTATGACCGCTATGTGGCCATCTGCAGACCCCTGAGATACACTGTCATCATG
AGCAAGGGACTATGTGCCCAGCTGGTGTGTGGGTCCTTTGGCATTGGTCTGACTATGGCAGTTCTCCATG
TGACAGCCATGTTCAATTTGCCATTCTGTGGCACAGTGGTAGACCACTTCTTTTGTGACATTTACCCAGT
CATGAAACTTTCTTGCATTGATACCACTATCAATGAGATAATAAATTATGGTGTAAGTTCATTTGTGATT
TTTGTGCCCATAGGCCTGATATTTATCTCCTATGTCCTTGTCATCTCTTCCATCCTTCAAATTGCCTCAG
CTGAGGGCCGGAAGAAGACCTTTGCCACCTGTGTCTCCCACCTCACTGTGGTTATTGTCCACTGTGGCTG
TGCCTCCATTGCCTACCTCAAGCCGAAGTCAGAAAGTTCAATAGAAAAAGACCTTGTTCTCTCAGTGACG
TACACCATCATCACTCCCTTGCTGAACCCTGTTGTTTACAGTCTGAGAAACAAGGAGGTAAAGGATGCCC
TATGCAGAGTTGTGGGCAGAAATATTTCTTAAGCGGCCGCTTCGAGCAGACATGATAAGATACATTGATG
AGTTTGGACAAACCACAACTAGAATGCAGTGAAAAAAATGCTTTATTTGTGAAATTTGTGATGCTATTGC
TTTATTTGTAACCATTATAAGCTGCAATAAACAAGTTAACAACAACAATTGCATTCATTTTATGTTTCAG
GTTCAGGGGGAGATGTGGGAGGTTTTTTAAAGCAAGTAAAACCTCTACAAATGTGGTAAAATCGATAAGG
ATCCGGGCTGGCGTAATAGCGAAGAGGCCCGCACCGATCGCCCTTCCCAACAGTTGCGCAGCCTGAATGG
CGAATGG
[124 nt withheld, positions 2388-2511]
C
[91 nt withheld, positions 2513-2603]
A
[49 nt withheld, positions 2605-2653]
CCTTTGACGTTGGAGTCCACGTTCTTT
[37 nt withheld, positions 2681-2717]
ACCCTATCTCGGTCTATTCTTTTGATTTATAAGGGATTTTGCCGATTTCGGCCTATTGGTTAAAAAATGA
GCTGATTTAACAAAAATTTAACGCGAATTTTAACAAAATATTAACGCTTACAATTTCCTGATGCGGTATT
TTCTCCTTACGCATCTGTGCGGTATTTCACACCGCATATGGTGCACTCTCAGTACAATCTGCTCTGATGC
CGCATAGTTAAGCCAGCCCCGACACCCGCCAACACCCGCTGACGCGCCCTGACGGGCTTGTCTGCTCCCG
GCATCCGCTTACAGACAAGCTGTGACCGTCTCCGGGAGCTGCATGTGTCAGAGGTTTTCACCGTCATCAC
CGAAACGCGCGAGACGAAAGGGCCTCGTGATACGCCTATTTTTATAGGTTAATGTCATGATAATAATGGT
TTCTTAGACGTCAGGTGGCACTTTTCGGGGAAATGTGCGCGGAACCCCTATTTGTTTATTTTTCTAAATA
CATTCAAATATGTATCCGCTCATGAGACAATAACCCTGATAAATGCTTCAATAATATTGAAAAAGGAAGA
GTATGAGTATTCAACATTTCCGTGTCGCCCTTATTCCCTTTTTTGCGGCATTTTGCCTTCCTGTTTTTGC
TCACCCAGAAACGCTGGTGAAAGTAAAAGATGCTGAAGATCAGTTGGGTGCACGAGTGGGTTACATCGAA
CTGGATCTCAACAGCGGTAAGATCCTTGAGAGTTTTCGCCCCGAAGAACGTTTTCCAATGATGAGCACTT
TTAAAGTTCTGCTATGTGGCGCGGTATTATCCCGTATTGACGCCGGGCAAGAGCAACTCGGTCGCCGCAT
ACACTATTCTCAGAATGACTTGGTTGAGTACTCACCAGTCACAGAAAAGCATCTTACGGATGGCATGACA
GTAAGAGAATTATGCAGTGCTGCCATAACCATGAGTGATAACACTGCGGCCAACTTACTTCTGACAACGA
TCGGAGGACCGAAGGAGCTAACCGCTTTTTTGCACAACATGGGGGATCATGTAACTCGCCTTGATCGTTG
GGAACCGGAGCTGAATGAAGCCATACCAAACGACGAGCGTGACACCACGATGCCTGTAGCAATGGCAACA
ACGTTGCGCAAACTATTAACTGGCGAACTACTTACTCTAGCTTCCCGGCAACAATTAATAGACTGGATGG
AGGCGGATAAAGTTGCAGGACCACTTCTGCGCTCGGCCCTTCCGGCTGGCTGGTTTATTGCTGATAAATC
TGGAGCCGGTGAGCGTGGGTCTCGCGGTATCATTGCAGCACTGGGGCCAGATGGTAAGCCCTCCCGTATC
GTAGTTATCTACACGACGGGGAGTCAGGCAACTATGGATGAACGAAATAGACAGATCGCTGAGATAGGTG
CCTCACTGATTAAGCATTGGTAACTGTCAGACCAAGTTTACTCATATATACTTTAGATTGATTTAAAACT
TCATTTTTAATTTAAAAGGATCTAGGTGAAGATCCTTTTTGATAATCTCATGACCAAAATCCCTTAACGT
GAGTTTTCGTTCCACTGAGCGTCAGACCCCGTAGAAAAGATCAAAGGATCTTCTTGAGATCCTTTTTTTC
TGCGCGTAATCTGCTGCTTGCAAACAAAAAAACCACCGCTACCAGCGGTGGTTTGTTTGCCGGATCAAGA
GCTACCAACTCTTTTTCCGAAGGTAACTGGCTTCAGCAGAGCGCAGATACCAAATACTGTTCTTCTAGTG
TAGCCGTAGTTAGGCCACCACTTCAAGAACTCTGTAGCACCGCCTACATACCTCGCTCTGCTAATCCTGT
TACCAGTGGCTGCTGCCAGTGGCGATAAGTCGTGTCTTACCGGGTTGGACTCAAGACGATAGTTACCGGA
TAAGGCGCAGCGGTCGGGCTGAACGGGGGGTTCGTGCACACAGCCCAGCTTGGAGCGAACGACCTACACC
GAACTGAGATACCTACAGCGTGAGCTATGAGAAAGCGCCACGCTTCCCGAAGGGAGAAAGGCGGACAGGT
ATCCGGTAAGCGGCAGGGTCGGAACAGGAGAGCGCACGAGGGAGCTTCCAGGGGGAAACGCCTGGTATCT
TTATAGTCCTGTCGGGTTTCGCCACCTCTGACTTGAGCGTCGATTTTTGTGATGCTCGTCAGGGGGGCGG
AGCCTATGGAAAAACGCCAGCAACGCGGCCTTTTTACGGTTCCTGGCCTTTTGCTGGCCTTTTGCTCACA
TGGCTCGACAGATCT
