>Addgene plasmid #22318 | pCI-OR10J5 | addgene partial sequence | sequence record 28148 | 22318 with CMV-F
GAGCTCGTTTAGTGAACCGTCAGATCACTAGAAGCTTTATTGCGGTAGTTTATCACAGTTAAATTGCTAA
CGCAGTCAGTGCTTCTGACACAACAGTCTCGAACTTAAGCTGCAGAAGTTGGTCGTGAGGCACTGGGCAG
GTAAGTATCAAGGTTACAAGACAGGTTTAAGGAGACCAATAGAAACTGGGCTTGTCGAGACAGAGAAGAC
TCTTGCGTTTCTGATAGGCACCTATTGGTCTTACTGACATCCACTTTGCCTTTCTCTCCACAGGTGTCCA
CTCCCAGTTCAATTACAGCTCTTAAGGCTAGAGTACTTAATACGACTCACTATAGGCTAGCATGAATGGC
ACAGAAGGCCCTAACTTCTACGTGCCCTTCTCCAATGCGACGGGTGTGGTACGCGAATTCACGCGTATGA
AGAGAAAGAACTTCACAGAAGTGTCAGAATTCATTTTCTTGGGATTTTCTAGCTTTGGAAAGCATCAGAT
AACCCTCTTTGTGGTTTTCCTAACTGTCTACATTTTAACTCTGGTTGCTAACATCATCATTGTGACTATC
ATCTGCATTGACCATCATCTCCACACTCCCATGTATTTCTTCCTAAGCATGCTGGCTAGTTCAGAGACGG
TGTACACA
