>Addgene plasmid #22318 | pCI-OR10J5 | addgene partial sequence | sequence record 28149 | 22318 with T7
GAAAGAACTTCACAGAAGTGTCAGAATTCATTTTCTTGGGATTTTCTAGCTTTGGAAAGCATCAGATAAC
CCTCTTTGTGGTTTTCCTAACTGTCTACATTTTAACTCTGGTTGCTAACATCATCATTGTGACTATCATC
TGCATTGACCATCATCTCCACACTCCCATGTATTTCTTCCTAAGCATGCTGGCTAGTTCAGAGACGGTGT
ACACACTGGTCATTGTGCCACGAATGCTTTTGAGCCTCATTTTTCATAACCAACCTATCTCCTTGGCAGG
CTGTGCTACACAAATGTTCTTTTTTGTTATCTTGGCCACTAATAATTGCTTCCTGCTTACTGCAATGGGG
TATGACCGCTATGTGGCCATCTGCAGACCCCTGAGATACACTGTCATCATGAGCAAGGGACTATGTGCCC
AGCTGGTGTGTGGGTCCTTTGGCATTGGTCTGACTATGGCAGTTCTCCATGTGACAGCCATGTTCAATTT
GCCATTCTGTGGCACAGTGGTAGACCACTTCTTTTGTGACATTTACCCAGTCATGAAACTTTCTTGCATT
GATACCACTATCAATGAGATAATAAATTATGGTGTAAGTTCATTTGTGATTTTTGTGCCCATAGGGCCTG
ATATTTATCTCCTATGTCCTTGTCATCTCTTCCATCCTTCAAATTGCCTCA
